>Addgene plasmid #32860 | HECTD1 | depositor partial sequence | sequence record 38633 | insert
ATGAAGGATTCTGATAAAGAAAAGGAAAATGGAAAAATGGGTTGCTGGTCTATAGAGCATGTGGAGCAGT
ACCTTGGCACTGATGAATTACCAAAGAATGACTTGATAACCTACCTGCAGAAGAATGCAGACGCTGCTTT
CCTGCGCCACTGGAAATTAACTGGCACTAATAAAAGTATTAGGAAAAACAGAAATTGTTCTCAGCTCATA
GCTGCATATAAGGATTTTTGTGAGCATGGAACAAAGTCTGGGTTAAACCAGGGG
