>Addgene plasmid #32860 | HECTD1 | addgene partial sequence | sequence record 42305 | T7 5'-TAATACGACTCACTATAGGG-3'
TCTGAATATTTTGTTTACTTTAAGAAGGAGATATACCATGCATCATCATCATCATCACAGCAGCGGCAGA
GAAAACTTGTATTTCCAGGGCATGAAGGATTCTGATAAAGAAAAGGAAAATGGAAAAATGGGTTGCTGGT
CTATAGAGCATGTGGAGCAGTACCTTGGCACTGATGAATTACCAAAGAATGACTTGATAACCTACCTGCA
GAAGAATGCAGACGCTGCTTTCCTGCGCCACTGGAAATTAACTGGCACTAATAAAAGTATTAGGAAAAAC
AGAAATTGTTCTCAGCTCATAGCTGCATATAAGGATTTTTGTGAGCATGGAACAAAGTCTGGGTTAAACC
AGGGGTGATGACGAAGCTTGCGGCCGCACTCGAGCACCACCACCACCACCACTGAGATCCGGCTGCTAAC
AAAGCCCGAAAGGAAGCTGAGTTGGCTGCTGCCACCGCTGAGCAATAACTAGCATAACCCCTTGGGGCCT
CTAAACGGGTCTTGAGGGGTTTTTTGCTGAAAGGAGGAACTATATCCGGATTGGCGAATGGG
[124 nt withheld, positions 553-676]
C
[91 nt withheld, positions 678-768]
AGGGTGATGGTTCACGTAGTGGGCCATCG
