[The description below was written by a language model from this plasmid's Addgene catalogue record.]
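Description:
HECTD1 is a bacterial expression plasmid built on the pET28-MHL backbone, a structural-genomics derivative of the pET28 family designed for ligation-independent cloning. It is selected with kanamycin and is recorded as low copy. The record gives no feature table, so the origin of replication and promoter are not explicitly listed. However, the use of T7 and T7-terminator sequencing primers is consistent with the T7 promoter/terminator expression cassette typical of pET vectors, which is normally driven by T7 RNA polymerase supplied by an appropriate E. coli expression host.

The insert is a short 264 bp fragment of human HECTD1, which encodes a HECT-domain-containing protein. It does not contain the full open reading frame: only amino acids 1879–1966 are present, a region the record describes as a helical bundle domain. The backbone supplies an N-terminal His tag followed by a TEV protease cleavage site. This allows the recombinant fragment to be captured by immobilised metal affinity chromatography and the tag to be removed afterwards, leaving a near-native domain.

The stated purpose is bacterial production of protein for structure determination, and the depositor links the construct to a deposited Protein Data Bank structure of this domain. It is therefore best suited to making the isolated HECTD1 domain for structural, biophysical or binding studies. Because it lacks the catalytic HECT domain and the rest of the protein, it is not suited to functional work that requires full-length HECTD1.
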