Addgene plasmid #32860: HECTD1
Purpose: Bacterial expression for structure determination; may not be full ORF
Depositing lab: Cheryl Arrowsmith. Depositing organization: University of Toronto.
Backbone
  Vector backbone: pET28-MHL
  Backbone manufacturer: Structural Genomics Consortium (Addgene plasmid 26096)
  Backbone size w/o insert (bp): 7325
  Vector type: Bacterial Expression
Growth in bacteria
  Bacterial resistance: Kanamycin, 50 μg/mL
  Growth temperature: 37°C
  Growth strain: DH5alpha
  Copy number: Low Copy
Gene/Insert
  Gene/Insert name: HECTD1 (alt names: PDB: 2LC3; HECT domain containing 1, helical bundle domain)
  Species: H. sapiens (human)
  Insert size (bp): 264
  Mutation: amino acids 1879-1966 only
  Entrez Gene: HECTD1 (a.k.a. EULIR)
  Tag / fusion protein: His (with TEV cleavage) (N terminal on backbone)
  Cloning method: Ligation Independent Cloning
  Sequencing primers: 5′ T7; 3′ T7-term
Terms and licenses: Academic/Nonprofit Terms; Industry Terms: Not Available to Industry
Depositor comments: PDB: 2LC3. http://www.thesgc.org/structures/2LC3/
How to cite: HECTD1 was a gift from Cheryl Arrowsmith (Addgene plasmid # 32860 ; http://n2t.net/addgene:32860 ; RRID:Addgene_32860)
